>Addgene plasmid #168678 | pDONR223 HCoV-NL63 NSP13_stop | depositor partial sequence | sequence record 326887 | Inserted CDS with Stop codon
ATGGCTGCTGGTTTATGTGTTGTTTGTGGTTCACAAACTGTACTTCGTTGTGGTGATTGTCTGCGTAAGC
CTATGTTGTGCACTAAATGCGCATATGATCATGTATTTGGTACCGACCACAAGTTTATTTTGGCTATAAC
ACCGTATGTATGTAATGCATCAGGTTGTGGTGTTAGTGATGTCAAAAAATTGTATCTTGGTGGTTTGAAT
TACTATTGTACAAATCATAAACCACAGTTGTCTTTTCCATTATGTTCAGCTGGTAATATATTTGGTTTAT
ATAAAAATTCAGCAACTGGTTCCTTAGATGTTGAAGTTTTTAATAGGCTTGCAACGTCTGATTGGACTGA
TGTTAGGGACTATAAACTTGCTAATGATGTTAAAGATACACTTAGACTCTTTGCGGCTGAAACTATTAAA
GCTAAAGAAGAGAGTGTTAAGTCTTCTTATGCTTTTGCAACTCTTAAAGAGGTTGTTGGACCTAAAGAAT
TGCTTCTTAGTTGGGAAAGTGGTAAAGTTAAACCACCTTTGAATCGTAATTCTGTTTTCACTTGTTTTCA
AATAAGTAAGGACTCAAAATTCCAAATAGGTGAGTTCATCTTTGAGAAGGTTGAATATGGTTCTGATACT
GTTACGTATAAGTCTACTGTAACTACTAAGTTAGTTCCTGGTATGATTTTTGTCTTAACATCTCACAATG
TCCAACCTTTACGTGCACCAACTATTGCAAACCAAGAGAAGTATTCTAGCATTTATAAATTGCACCCTGC
TTTTAATGTCAGTGATGCATATGCTAATTTGGTTCCATATTACCAACTTATTGGTAAACAAAAGATAACT
ACAATACAGGGTCCTCCTGGTAGTGGTAAGTCACATTGTTCCATTGGACTTGGATTGTACTACCCAGGTG
CGCGTATTGTTTTTGTTGCTTGTGCCCATGCTGCTGTTGATTCCTTATGTGCAAAAGCTATGACTGTTTA
TAGCATTGATAAGTGTACTAGGATTATACCTGCAAGAGCTCGGGTTGAGTGTTATAGTGGCTTTAAACCA
AATAACACTAGTGCACAATACATATTTAGCACTGTTAACGCATTACCTGAGTGTAATGCTGATATCGTTG
TTGTAGATGAAGTTTCAATGTGTACAAATTATGACCTTTCTGTTATTAACCAGCGTTTATCATATAAACA
TATTGTTTATGTTGGTGATCCACAACAACTTCCTGCACCTAGAGTAATGATTACTAAAGGTGTTATGGAG
CCTGTTGATTATAACGTTGTTACTCAACGTATGTGTGCTATAGGCCCTGATGTTTTTCTTCATAAATGTT
ATAGATGTCCTGCTGAAATAGTTAATACAGTTTCTGAACTTGTTTATGAGAACAAGTTTGTCCCTGTTAA
ACCTGCTAGTAAACAGTGTTTTAAAGTCTTTTTTAAGGGTAATGTACAGGTTGACAATGGTTCTAGTATT
AACAGAAAGCAGCTTGAAATAGTTAAGCTGTTTTTAGTTAAAAATCCAAGTTGGAGTAAGGCTGTGTTTA
TTTCTCCTTATAATAGTCAGAATTATGTTGCTAGTAGATTTTTAGGACTTCAAATTCAAACTGTTGATTC
TTCTCAAGGTAGTGAGTATGATTATGTAATCTATGCACAAACTTCTGACACTGCACATGCTTGCAATGTA
AACCGTTTTAATGTTGCTATAACACGTGCTAAGAAGGGTATATTTTGTGTAATGTGTGATAAAACTTTGT
TTGATTCACTTAAGTTTTTTGAGATTAAACATGCAGATTTACACTAA
