[The description below was written by a language model from this plasmid's Addgene catalogue record.]
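Description:
pDONR223 HCoV-NL63 NSP13_stop is a Gateway Entry clone built on the pDONR223 donor backbone (recorded as 5005 bp without insert). It carries the coding sequence for non-structural protein 13 of human coronavirus NL63. The vector is maintained in E. coli (DH5alpha is the listed strain) under spectinomycin selection. The record gives the copy number as unknown and does not describe the origin of replication. No feature table is supplied, so individual elements of the backbone cannot be confirmed beyond what the catalogue fields state.

The insert is 1791 bp and corresponds to the NSP13 segment of the viral ORF1ab polyprotein gene; in coronaviruses NSP13 is generally known as the helicase subunit of the replication machinery. It was introduced by Gateway cloning, which in an Entry clone normally leaves the open reading frame flanked by attL recombination sites. These sites allow transfer by LR recombination into any compatible Destination vector. Entry vectors of this type are not designed for expression, and the record lists no promoter, tag or reporter associated with the insert; those features would come from the chosen Destination vector. The "_stop" suffix suggests that the open reading frame retains a stop codon, making it suited to native or N-terminally tagged expression rather than C-terminal fusions, though the record does not spell this out. M13 forward and reverse primer sites flank the insert for sequence verification.

The plasmid belongs to a collection of human coronavirus protein-coding sequences assembled as a flexible Gateway resource, allowing viral ORFs to be shuttled into varied expression or assay systems.
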