Addgene plasmid #168678: pDONR223 HCoV-NL63 NSP13_stop
Purpose: Gateway-compatible Entry vector
Depositing lab: Fritz Roth. Depositing organization: Sinai Health System. Publication: A resource of human coronavirus protein-coding sequences in a flexible, multipurpose Gateway Entry clone collection. Weller B, Lin CW, Pogoutse O, Sauer M, Marin-de la Rosa N, Strobel A, Young V, Knapp JJ, Rayhan A, Falter C, Kim DK, Roth FP, Falter-Braun P. G3 (Bethesda). 2023 Jul 5;13(7):jkad105. doi: 10.1093/g3journal/jkad105. PubMed 37267226.
Backbone
  Vector backbone: pDONR223
  Backbone manufacturer: Rual et al, Genome Res. 14:2128-2135, 2004.
  Backbone size w/o insert (bp): 5005
  Vector type: Other
Growth in bacteria
  Bacterial resistance: Spectinomycin, 50 μg/mL
  Growth temperature: 37°C
  Growth strain: DH5alpha
  Copy number: Unknown
Gene/Insert
  Gene/Insert name: NSP13
  Species: Other
  Insert size (bp): 1791
  Entrez Gene: ORF1ab (a.k.a. HCNV63gp1)
  Cloning method: Gateway Cloning
  Sequencing primers: 5′ m13-For; 3′ m13-Rev
Resource information
  A portion of this plasmid was derived from a plasmid made by: Falter-Braun Lab
Terms and licenses: Academic/Nonprofit Terms; Industry Terms
How to cite: pDONR223 HCoV-NL63 NSP13_stop was a gift from Fritz Roth (Addgene plasmid # 168678 ; http://n2t.net/addgene:168678 ; RRID:Addgene_168678)
